Addgene plasmid #55465: mTFP1-Alpha-V-Integrin-25
Purpose: Localization: Focal Adhesions, Excitation: 462, Emission: 492
Depositing lab: Michael Davidson. Depositing organization: Florida State University, Tallahassee. Publication: Hue-shifted monomeric variants of Clavularia cyan fluorescent protein: identification of the molecular determinants of color and applications in fluorescence imaging. Ai HW, Olenych SG, Wong P, Davidson MW, Campbell RE. BMC Biol. 2008 Mar 6;6:13. doi: 10.1186/1741-7007-6-13. PubMed 18325109.
Backbone
  Vector backbone: mTFP1
  Backbone size w/o insert (bp): 4750
  Vector type: Mammalian Expression
  Selectable markers: Neomycin (select with G418)
Growth in bacteria
  Bacterial resistance: Kanamycin, 50 μg/mL
  Growth temperature: 37°C
  Growth strain: DH5alpha
  Copy number: High Copy
Gene/Insert
  Gene/Insert name: Alpha-V Integrin (alt name: NM_002210.3)
  Species: H. sapiens (human)
  Entrez Gene: ITGAV (a.k.a. CD51, MSK8, VNRA, VTNR)
  Promoter: CMV
  Tag / fusion protein: mTFP1 (C terminal on backbone)
  Cloning method: Unknown
  Sequencing primers: 5′ CMV-F; 3′ SV40pA-R
Terms and licenses: Academic/Nonprofit Terms; Industry Terms: Not Available to Industry
Depositor comments: . Excitation = 462; Emission = 492
How to cite: mTFP1-Alpha-V-Integrin-25 was a gift from Michael Davidson (Addgene plasmid # 55465 ; http://n2t.net/addgene:55465 ; RRID:Addgene_55465)
