[The description below was written by a language model from this plasmid's Addgene catalogue record and pLannotate feature annotations shown in this document.]
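Description:
mTFP1-Alpha-V-Integrin-25 is a mammalian expression plasmid encoding human integrin alpha-V (ITGAV) fused at its C-terminus to the monomeric teal fluorescent protein mTFP1. It is built on an mTFP1 N1-style backbone of about 4.75 kb, and the sequenced construct totals 7,876 nt. The plasmid replicates in E. coli from a high-copy ColE1/pUC-type origin and also carries an f1 phage origin. A single Tn5 aminoglycoside phosphotransferase gene (NeoR/KanR) serves as a dual marker. A bacterial bla-type promoter drives it for kanamycin selection in bacteria, and the SV40 enhancer/early promoter drives it for G418 selection in mammalian cells, with an HSV TK polyadenylation signal downstream. The short annotated fragments (RSF ori, SV40 large T antigen, ble, bGH poly(A)) appear to be partial sequence matches to backbone remnants rather than functional parts.

The expression cassette begins with the human CMV immediate-early enhancer and promoter, followed by the ITGAV coding sequence. Residual multiple cloning site sequence lies between ITGAV and the mammalian codon-optimized mTFP1 coding sequence, where it presumably acts as the linker. The "25" in the name may refer to the linker length, but the record does not say so. An SV40 poly(A) signal terminates the transcript. Placing the fluorescent protein at the C-terminus puts it on the cytoplasmic tail of the integrin and leaves the N-terminal signal sequence and extracellular domain unobstructed.

The record gives the intended localization as focal adhesions, with excitation at 462 nm and emission at 492 nm. The construct is therefore a live-cell imaging marker for integrin-containing adhesion sites, and it is associated with work characterizing Clavularia-derived cyan/teal fluorescent protein variants in fusion-tag applications.
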