Features (pLannotate 1.2.2; 16 found; start..end, strand, type, name):
      7..41      +  rep_origin     RSF ori (fragment): Plasmids containing the RSF 1030 origin of replication can be propagated in E. coli cells that contain additional plasmids with compatible origins.
    109..412     +  enhancer       CMV enhancer: human cytomegalovirus immediate early enhancer
    413..616     +  promoter       CMV promoter: human cytomegalovirus (CMV) immediate early promoter
    661..3804    +  CDS            ITGAV: ITAV_HUMAN - Also known as MSK8 From Homo sapiens (Human).
   3812..3864    +  misc_feature   MCS: multiple cloning site
   3880..4590    +  CDS            mTFP1: monomeric teal (cyan) fluorescent protein (Ai et al., 2006) mammalian codon-optimized
   4606..4689    +  CDS            large T antigen (fragment): large T antigen from SV40 (simian virus 40)
   4712..4833    +  polyA_signal   SV40 poly(A) signal: SV40 polyadenylation signal
   4867..5295    -  rep_origin     f1 ori (sequence partly withheld): f1 bacteriophage origin of replication; arrow indicates direction of (+) strand synthesis
   5322..5426    +  promoter       AmpR promoter: bla
   5428..5785    +  promoter       SV40 promoter: SV40 enhancer and early promoter
   5820..6614    +  CDS            NeoR/KanR: aminoglycoside phosphotransferase from Tn5; aph(3')-II (or nptII); confers resistance to neomycin, kanamycin, and G418 (Geneticin®)
   6635..6787    +  CDS            ble (fragment): BLE_KLEPN - Experimental evidence at protein level: Swiss-Prot protein existence level 1. Binding protein with a strong affinity to the bleomycin family of antibiotics. Binds to CL990; an antimitotic-antibiotic compound. From Klebsiella pneumoniae.
   6846..6893    +  polyA_signal   HSV TK poly(A) signal: herpes simplex virus thymidine kinase polyadenylation signal (Cole and Stacy, 1985)
   6984..7000    -  polyA_signal   bGH poly(A) signal (fragment): bovine growth hormone polyadenylation signal
   7222..7810    +  rep_origin     ori: high-copy-number ColE1/pMB1/pBR322/pUC origin of replication
>Addgene plasmid #55465 | mTFP1-Alpha-V-Integrin-25 | addgene full sequence | sequence record 237123 | Addgene NGS Result
CCTGCGTTATCCCCTGATTCTGTGGATAACCGTATTACCGCCATGCATTAGTTATTAATAGTAATCAATT
ACGGGGTCATTAGTTCATAGCCCATATATGGAGTTCCGCGTTACATAACTTACGGTAAATGGCCCGCCTG
GCTGACCGCCCAACGACCCCCGCCCATTGACGTCAATAATGACGTATGTTCCCATAGTAACGCCAATAGG
GACTTTCCATTGACGTCAATGGGTGGAGTATTTACGGTAAACTGCCCACTTGGCAGTACATCAAGTGTAT
CATATGCCAAGTACGCCCCCTATTGACGTCAATGACGGTAAATGGCCCGCCTGGCATTATGCCCAGTACA
TGACCTTATGGGACTTTCCTACTTGGCAGTACATCTACGTATTAGTCATCGCTATTACCATGGTGATGCG
GTTTTGGCAGTACATCAATGGGCGTGGATAGCGGTTTGACTCACGGGGATTTCCAAGTCTCCACCCCATT
GACGTCAATGGGAGTTTGTTTTGGCACCAAAATCAACGGGACTTTCCAAAATGTCGTAACAACTCCGCCC
CATTGACGCAAATGGGCGGTAGGCGTGTACGGTGGGAGGTCTATATAAGCAGAGCTGGTTTAGTGAACCG
TCAGATCCGCTAGTCGACGGTACCTCGGCGATGGCTTTTCCGCCGCGGCGACGGCTGCGCCTCGGTCCCC
GCGGCCTCCCGCTTCTTCTCTCGGGACTCCTGCTACCTCTGTGCCGCGCCTTCAACCTAGACGTGGACAG
TCCTGCCGAGTACTCTGGCCCCGAGGGAAGTTACTTCGGCTTCGCCGTGGATTTCTTCGTGCCCAGCGCG
TCTTCCCGGATGTTTCTTCTCGTGGGAGCTCCCAAAGCAAACACCACCCAGCCTGGGATTGTGGAAGGAG
GGCAGGTCCTCAAATGTGACTGGTCTTCTACCCGCCGGTGCCAGCCAATTGAATTTGATGCAACAGGCAA
TAGAGATTATGCCAAGGATGATCCATTGGAATTTAAGTCCCATCAGTGGTTTGGAGCATCTGTGAGGTCG
AAACAGGATAAAATTTTGGCCTGTGCCCCATTGTACCATTGGAGAACTGAGATGAAACAGGAGCGAGAGC
CTGTTGGAACATGCTTTCTTCAAGATGGAACAAAGACTGTTGAGTATGCTCCATGTAGATCACAAGATAT
TGATGCTGATGGACAGGGATTTTGTCAAGGAGGATTCAGCATTGATTTTACTAAAGCTGACAGAGTACTT
CTTGGTGGTCCTGGTAGCTTTTATTGGCAAGGTCAGCTTATTTCGGATCAAGTGGCAGAAATCGTATCTA
AATACGACCCCAATGTTTACAGCATCAAGTATAATAACCAATTAGCAACTCGGACTGCACAAGCTATTTT
TGATGACAGCTATTTGGGTTATTCTGTGGCTGTCGGAGATTTCAATGGTGATGGCATAGATGACTTTGTT
TCAGGAGTTCCAAGAGCAGCAAGGACTTTGGGAATGGTTTATATTTATGATGGGAAGAACATGTCCTCCT
TATACAATTTTACTGGCGAGCAGATGGCTGCATATTTCGGATTTTCTGTAGCTGCCACTGACATTAATGG
AGATGATTATGCAGATGTGTTTATTGGAGCACCTCTCTTCATGGATCGTGGCTCTGATGGCAAACTCCAA
GAGGTGGGGCAGGTCTCAGTGTCTCTACAGAGAGCTTCAGGAGACTTCCAGACGACAAAGCTGAATGGAT
TTGAGGTCTTTGCACGGTTTGGCAGTGCCATAGCTCCTTTGGGAGATCTGGACCAGGATGGTTTCAATGA
TATTGCAATTGCTGCTCCATATGGGGGTGAAGATAAAAAAGGAATTGTTTATATCTTCAATGGAAGATCA
ACAGGCTTGAACGCAGTCCCATCTCAAATCCTTGAAGGGCAGTGGGCTGCTCGAAGCATGCCACCAAGCT
TTGGCTATTCAATGAAAGGAGCCACAGATATAGACAAAAATGGATATCCAGACTTAATTGTAGGAGCTTT
TGGTGTAGATCGAGCTATCTTATACAGGGCCAGACCAGTTATCACTGTAAATGCTGGTCTTGAAGTGTAC
CCTAGCATTTTAAATCAAGACAATAAAACCTGCTCACTGCCTGGAACAGCTCTCAAAGTTTCCTGTTTTA
ATGTTAGGTTCTGCTTAAAGGCAGATGGCAAAGGAGTACTTCCCAGGAAACTTAATTTCCAGGTGGAACT
TCTTTTGGATAAACTCAAGCAAAAGGGAGCAATTCGACGAGCACTGTTTCTCTACAGCAGGTCCCCAAGT
CACTCCAAGAACATGACTATTTCAAGGGGGGGACTGATGCAGTGTGAGGAATTGATAGCGTATCTGCGGG
ATGAATCTGAATTTAGAGACAAACTCACTCCAATTACTATTTTTATGGAATATCGGTTGGATTATAGAAC
AGCTGCTGATACAACAGGCTTGCAACCCATTCTTAACCAGTTCACGCCTGCTAACATTAGTCGACAGGCT
CACATTCTACTTGACTGTGGTGAAGACAATGTCTGTAAACCCAAGCTGGAAGTTTCTGTAGATAGTGATC
AAAAGAAGATCTATATTGGGGATGACAACCCTCTGACATTGATTGTTAAGGCTCAGAATCAAGGAGAAGG
TGCCTACGAAGCTGAGCTCATCGTTTCCATTCCACTGCAGGCTGATTTCATCGGGGTTGTCCGAAACAAT
GAAGCCTTAGCAAGACTTTCCTGTGCATTTAAGACAGAAAACCAAACTCGCCAGGTGGTATGTGACCTTG
GAAACCCAATGAAGGCTGGAACTCAACTCTTAGCTGGTCTTCGTTTCAGTGTGCACCAGCAGTCAGAGAT
GGATACTTCTGTGAAATTTGACTTACAAATCCAAAGCTCAAATCTATTTGACAAAGTAAGCCCAGTTGTA
TCTCACAAAGTTGATCTTGCTGTTTTAGCTGCAGTTGAGATAAGAGGAGTCTCGAGTCCTGATCATATCT
TTCTTCCGATTCCAAACTGGGAGCACAAGGAGAACCCTGAGACTGAAGAAGATGTTGGGCCAGTTGTTCA
GCACATCTATGAGCTGAGAAACAATGGTCCAAGTTCATTCAGCAAGGCAATGCTCCATCTTCAGTGGCCT
TACAAATATAATAATAACACTCTGTTGTATATCCTTCATTATGATATTGATGGACCAATGAACTGCACTT
CAGATATGGAGATCAACCCTTTGAGAATTAAGATCTCATCTTTGCAAACAACTGAAAAGAATGACACGGT
TGCCGGGCAAGGTGAGCGGGACCATCTCATCACTAAGCGGGATCTTGCCCTCAGTGAAGGAGATATTCAC
ACTTTGGGTTGTGGAGTTGCTCAGTGCTTGAAGATTGTCTGCCAAGTTGGGAGATTAGACAGAGGAAAGA
GTGCAATCTTGTACGTAAAGTCATTACTGTGGACTGAGACTTTTATGAATAAAGAAAATCAGAATCATTC
CTATTCTCTGAAGTCGTCTGCTTCATTTAATGTCATAGAGTTTCCTTATAAGAATCTTCCAATTGAGGAT
ATCACCAACTCCACATTGGTTACCACTAATGTCACCTGGGGCATTCAGCCAGCGCCCATGCCTGTGCCTG
TGTGGGTGATCATTTTAGCAGTTCTAGCAGGATTGTTGCTACTGGCTGTTTTGGTATTTGTAATGTACAG
GATGGGCTTTTTTAAACGGGTCCGGCCACCTCAAGAAGAACAAGAAAGGGAGCAGCTTCAACCTCATGAA
AATGGTGAAGGAAACTCAGAAACTCCGGGATCTCGAGCTCAAGCTTCGAATTCTGCAGTCGACGGTACCG
CGGGCCCGGGATCCCCACCGGTCGCCACCATGGTGAGCAAGGGCGAGGAGACCACAATGGGCGTAATCAA
GCCCGACATGAAGATCAAGCTGAAGATGGAGGGCAACGTGAATGGCCACGCCTTCGTGATCGAGGGCGAG
GGCGAGGGCAAGCCCTACGACGGCACCAACACCATCAACCTGGAGGTGAAGGAGGGAGCCCCCCTGCCCT
TCTCCTACGACATTCTGACCACCGCGTTCGCCTACGGCAACAGGGCCTTCACCAAGTACCCCGACGACAT
CCCCAACTACTTCAAGCAGTCCTTCCCCGAGGGCTACTCTTGGGAGCGCACCATGACCTTCGAGGACAAG
GGCATCGTGAAGGTGAAGTCCGACATCTCCATGGAGGAGGACTCCTTCATCTACGAGATACACCTCAAGG
GCGAGAACTTCCCCCCCAACGGCCCCGTGATGCAGAAGAAGACCACCGGCTGGGACGCCTCCACCGAGAG
GATGTACGTGCGCGACGGCGTGCTGAAGGGCGACGTCAAGCACAAGCTGCTGCTGGAGGGCGGCGGCCAC
CACCGCGTTGACTTCAAGACCATCTACAGGGCCAAGAAGGCGGTGAAGCTGCCCGACTATCACTTTGTGG
ACCACCGCATCGAGATCCTGAACCACGACAAGGACTACAACAAGGTGACCGTTTACGAGAGCGCCGTGGC
CCGCAACTCCACCGACGGCATGGACGAGCTGTACAAGTAAGCGGCCGCGACTCTAGATCATAATCAGCCA
TACCACATTTGTAGAGGTTTTACTTGCTTTAAAAAACCTCCCACACCTCCCCCTGAACCTGAAACATAAA
ATGAATGCAATTGTTGTTGTTAACTTGTTTATTGCAGCTTATAATGGTTACAAATAAAGCAATAGCATCA
CAAATTTCACAAATAAAGCATTTTTTTCACTGCATTCTAGTTGTGGTTTGTCCAAACTCATCAATGTATC
TTAAGGCGTAAATTGTAAGCGTTAATATTTTGTTAAAATTCGCGTTAAATTTTTGTTAAATCAGCTCATT
TTTTAACCAATAGGCCGAAATCGGCAAAATCCCTTATAAATCAAAAGAATAGACCGAGATAGGGT
[37 nt withheld, positions 4966-5002]
AAAGAACGTGGACTCCAACGTCAAAGG
[49 nt withheld, positions 5030-5078]
T
[91 nt withheld, positions 5080-5170]
G
[124 nt withheld, positions 5172-5295]
CAGGTGGCACTTTTCGGGGAAATGTGCGCGGAACCCCTATTTGTTTATTTTTCTAAATACATTCAAATAT
GTATCCGCTCATGAGACAATAACCCTGATAAATGCTTCAATAATATTGAAAAAGGAAGAGTCCTGAGGCG
GAAAGAACCAGCTGTGGAATGTGTGTCAGTTAGGGTGTGGAAAGTCCCCAGGCTCCCCAGCAGGCAGAAG
TATGCAAAGCATGCATCTCAATTAGTCAGCAACCAGGTGTGGAAAGTCCCCAGGCTCCCCAGCAGGCAGA
AGTATGCAAAGCATGCATCTCAATTAGTCAGCAACCATAGTCCCGCCCCTAACTCCGCCCATCCCGCCCC
TAACTCCGCCCAGTTCCGCCCATTCTCCGCCCCATGGCTGACTAATTTTTTTTATTTATGCAGAGGCCGA
GGCCGCCTCGGCCTCTGAGCTATTCCAGAAGTAGTGAGGAGGCTTTTTTGGAGGCCTAGGCTTTTGCAAA
GATCGATCAAGAGACAGGATGAGGATCGTTTCGCATGATTGAACAAGATGGATTGCACGCAGGTTCTCCG
GCCGCTTGGGTGGAGAGGCTATTCGGCTATGACTGGGCACAACAGACAATCGGCTGCTCTGATGCCGCCG
TGTTCCGGCTGTCAGCGCAGGGGCGCCCGGTTCTTTTTGTCAAGACCGACCTGTCCGGTGCCCTGAATGA
ACTGCAAGACGAGGCAGCGCGGCTATCGTGGCTGGCCACGACGGGCGTTCCTTGCGCAGCTGTGCTCGAC
GTTGTCACTGAAGCGGGAAGGGACTGGCTGCTATTGGGCGAAGTGCCGGGGCAGGATCTCCTGTCATCTC
ACCTTGCTCCTGCCGAGAAAGTATCCATCATGGCTGATGCAATGCGGCGGCTGCATACGCTTGATCCGGC
TACCTGCCCATTCGACCACCAAGCGAAACATCGCATCGAGCGAGCACGTACTCGGATGGAAGCCGGTCTT
GTCGATCAGGATGATCTGGACGAAGAGCATCAGGGGCTCGCGCCAGCCGAACTGTTCGCCAGGCTCAAGG
CGAGCATGCCCGACGGCGAGGATCTCGTCGTGACCCATGGCGATGCCTGCTTGCCGAATATCATGGTGGA
AAATGGCCGCTTTTCTGGATTCATCGACTGTGGCCGGCTGGGTGTGGCGGACCGCTATCAGGACATAGCG
TTGGCTACCCGTGATATTGCTGAAGAGCTTGGCGGCGAATGGGCTGACCGCTTCCTCGTGCTTTACGGTA
TCGCCGCTCCCGATTCGCAGCGCATCGCCTTCTATCGCCTTCTTGACGAGTTCTTCTGAGCGGGACTCTG
GGGTTCGAAATGACCGACCAAGCGACGCCCAACCTGCCATCACGAGATTTCGATTCCACCGCCGCCTTCT
ATGAAAGGTTGGGCTTCGGAATCGTTTTCCGGGACGCCGGCTGGATGATCCTCCAGCGCGGGGATCTCAT
GCTGGAGTTCTTCGCCCACCCTAGGGGGAGGCTAACTGAAACACGGAAGGAGACAATACCGGAAGGAACC
CGCGCTATGACGGCAATAAAAAGACAGAATAAAACGCACGGTGTTGGGTCGTTTGTTCATAAACGCGGGG
TTCGGTCCCAGGGCTGGCACTCTGTCGATACCCCACCGAGACCCCATTGGGGCCAATACGCCCGCGTTTC
TTCCTTTTCCCCACCCCACCCCCCAAGTTCGGGTGAAGGCCCAGGGCTCGCAGCCAACGTCGGGGCGGCA
GGCCCTGCCATAGCCTCAGGTTACTCATATATACTTTAGATTGATTTAAAACTTCATTTTTAATTTAAAA
GGATCTAGGTGAAGATCCTTTTTGATAATCTCATGACCAAAATCCCTTAACGTGAGTTTTCGTTCCACTG
AGCGTCAGACCCCGTAGAAAAGATCAAAGGATCTTCTTGAGATCCTTTTTTTCTGCGCGTAATCTGCTGC
TTGCAAACAAAAAAACCACCGCTACCAGCGGTGGTTTGTTTGCCGGATCAAGAGCTACCAACTCTTTTTC
CGAAGGTAACTGGCTTCAGCAGAGCGCAGATACCAAATACTGTTCTTCTAGTGTAGCCGTAGTTAGGCCA
CCACTTCAAGAACTCTGTAGCACCGCCTACATACCTCGCTCTGCTAATCCTGTTACCAGTGGCTGCTGCC
AGTGGCGATAAGTCGTGTCTTACCGGGTTGGACTCAAGACGATAGTTACCGGATAAGGCGCAGCGGTCGG
GCTGAACGGGGGGTTCGTGCACACAGCCCAGCTTGGAGCGAACGACCTACACCGAACTGAGATACCTACA
GCGTGAGCTATGAGAAAGCGCCACGCTTCCCGAAGGGAGAAAGGCGGACAGGTATCCGGTAAGCGGCAGG
GTCGGAACAGGAGAGCGCACGAGGGAGCTTCCAGGGGGAAACGCCTGGTATCTTTATAGTCCTGTCGGGT
TTCGCCACCTCTGACTTGAGCGTCGATTTTTGTGATGCTCGTCAGGGGGGCGGAGCCTATGGAAAAACGC
CAGCAACGCGGCCTTTTTACGGTTCCTGGCCTTTTGCTGGCCTTTTGCTCACATGTTCTTT
